Addgene plasmid #172907: pGP-AAV-syn-FLEX-Volton2-ST-WPRE
Purpose: AAV-mediated expression of voltage sensor under the Syn promoter, Cre-dependent expression; soma localization targeting sequence
Depositing lab: GENIE Project. Depositing organization: HHMI, Janelia Research Campus. Publication: Sensitivity optimization of a rhodopsin-based fluorescent voltage indicator. Abdelfattah AS, Zheng J, Singh A, Huang YC, Reep D, Tsegaye G, Tsang A, Arthur BJ, Rehorova M, Olson CVL, Shuai Y, Zhang L, Fu TM, Milkie DE, Moya MV, Weber TD, Lemire AL, Baker CA, Falco N, Zheng Q, Grimm JB, Yip MC, Walpita D, Chase M, Campagnola L, Murphy GJ, Wong AM, Forest CR, Mertz J, Economo MN, Turner GC, Koyama M, Lin BJ, Betzig E, Novak O, Lavis LD, Svoboda K, Korff W, Chen TW, Schreiter ER, Hasseman JP, Kolb I. Neuron. 2023 Mar 28:S0896-6273(23)00205-2. doi: 10.1016/j.neuron.2023.03.009. PubMed 37015225.
Backbone
  Vector backbone: pAAV-Syn-FLEX
  Backbone manufacturer: Scott Sternson
  Vector type: Mammalian Expression, AAV, Cre/Lox
Growth in bacteria
  Bacterial resistance: Ampicillin, 100 μg/mL
  Growth temperature: 30°C
  Growth strain: NEB Stable
  Copy number: Low Copy
Gene/Insert
  Gene/Insert name: Voltron2-ST (alt names: Voltron2-ST insert; variant 508.4495)
  Species: Synthetic
  Insert size (bp): 1854
  Mutation: A122D
  Promoter: hSynapsin1
  Tag / fusion protein: soma localization targeting sequence (C terminal on insert)
  Cloning method: Restriction Enzyme; 5′ cloning site Unknown (unknown if destroyed); 3′ cloning site Unknown (unknown if destroyed)
  Sequencing primers: 5′ ACCACGCGAGGCGCGAGATAG; 3′ TTAAAGCAGCGTATCCACAT
Terms and licenses: Academic/Nonprofit Terms; Industry Terms: Not Available to Industry
How to cite: pGP-AAV-syn-FLEX-Volton2-ST-WPRE was a gift from GENIE Project (Addgene plasmid # 172907 ; http://n2t.net/addgene:172907 ; RRID:Addgene_172907) For viral preps, please replace (Addgene plasmid # 172907) in the above sentence with: (Addgene viral prep # 172907-AAV1)
