[The description below was written by a language model from this plasmid's Addgene catalogue record and pLannotate feature annotations shown in this document.]
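Description:
pGP-AAV-syn-FLEX-Volton2-ST-WPRE is a 6.4 kb AAV transfer plasmid built on the pAAV-Syn-FLEX backbone for Cre-dependent, neuron-specific expression of the voltage indicator Voltron2 in a soma-targeted form. The expression cassette lies between two AAV2 inverted terminal repeats, which allow the intervening DNA to be packaged into recombinant AAV particles. In bacteria the plasmid is maintained through a ColE1/pUC-type origin and selected with ampicillin via the β-lactamase gene. An f1 origin and small lacZα and lacI remnants from the cloning backbone are also present. Although the annotated origin is a high-copy type, the catalogue lists the plasmid as low copy and names a recombination-deficient growth strain, consistent with the instability typical of ITR-containing plasmids.

Transcription is driven by the human synapsin I promoter. Downstream, the 1,854 bp synthetic Voltron2-ST insert sits in reverse orientation, flanked on each side by a lox2272 and a loxP site in opposing orientation (a FLEX or double-inverted switch). Cre recombinase inverts the coding sequence and then excises one site of each pair, locking it in the sense orientation, so only Cre-expressing neurons make the sensor. The annotation identifies a HaloTag domain, which covalently binds chloroalkane dye ligands, fused at its C-terminal end to a Kcnb1 (Kv2.1) channel fragment that corresponds to the soma localization sequence. About 700 bp of the inverted insert upstream of HaloTag is unannotated and presumably encodes the rhodopsin voltage-sensing domain indicated by the associated publication title. The record lists an A122D mutation. A WPRE enhances transcript expression, and an SV40 polyadenylation signal terminates the message. The construct is intended for AAV-mediated voltage imaging in genetically defined neuronal populations.
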