Features (pLannotate 1.2.2; 19 found; start..end, strand, type, name):
     42..174     -  repeat_region  AAV2 ITR (fragment): inverted terminal repeat of adeno-associated virus serotype 2 inverted
    256..703     +  promoter       hSyn promoter: human synapsin I promoter; confers neuron-specific expression (Kügler et al., 2003)
    733..766     -  protein_bind   lox2272: Cre-mediated recombination occurs in the 8-bp core sequence (GGATACTT). lox2272 sites are compatible with each other, but incompatible with loxP or loxN sites (Lee and Saito, 1988). Cre recombinase
    829..862     -  protein_bind   loxP: Cre-mediated recombination occurs in the 8-bp core sequence (GCATACAT). Cre recombinase
    876..1166    -  CDS            Kcnb1 (fragment): KCNB1_RAT - Experimental evidence at protein level: Swiss-Prot protein existence level 1. Voltage-gated potassium channel that mediates transmembrane potassium transport in excitable membranes, primarily in the brain, but also in the pancreas and cardiovascular system. Contributes to the regulation of the action potential (AP) repolarization, duration and frequency of repetitive AP firing in neurons, muscle cells and endocrine cells and plays a role in homeostatic attenuation of electrical excitability throughout the brain (PubMed:10024359, PubMed:10618149, PubMed:12451110, PubMed:17379638, Pu
   1164..2045    -  CDS            HaloTag®: modified bacterial dehalogenase that forms covalent bonds with chloroalkane derivatives
   2743..2776    +  protein_bind   lox2272: Cre-mediated recombination occurs in the 8-bp core sequence (GGATACTT). lox2272 sites are compatible with each other, but incompatible with loxP or loxN sites (Lee and Saito, 1988). Cre recombinase
   2847..2880    +  protein_bind   loxP: Cre-mediated recombination occurs in the 8-bp core sequence (GCATACAT). Cre recombinase
   2898..2922    +  misc_feature   MCS (fragment): pBluescript multiple cloning site
   2922..3510    +  misc_feature   WPRE: woodchuck hepatitis virus posttranscriptional regulatory element
   3553..3674    -  polyA_signal   SV40 poly(A) signal: SV40 polyadenylation signal
   3697..3765    -  CDS            large T antigen (fragment): large T antigen from SV40 (simian virus 40)
   3836..3969    +  repeat_region  AAV2 ITR: inverted terminal repeat of adeno-associated virus serotype 2 inverted
   3963..4019    -  CDS            lacI (fragment): lac repressor; lacI; The lac repressor binds to the lac operator to inhibit transcription in E. coli. This inhibition can be relieved by adding lactose or isopropyl-β-D-thiogalactopyranoside (IPTG).
   4202..4790    -  rep_origin     ori: high-copy-number ColE1/pMB1/pBR322/pUC origin of replication
   4961..5821    -  CDS            AmpR: β-lactamase; bla; confers resistance to ampicillin, carbenicillin, and related antibiotics
   5822..5926    -  promoter       AmpR promoter: bla
   5979..6407    -  rep_origin     f1 ori (sequence partly withheld): f1 bacteriophage origin of replication; arrow indicates direction of (+) strand synthesis
   6412..47      -  CDS            lacZα (fragment) (across the origin): LacZα fragment of β-galactosidase; lacZ fragment
>Addgene plasmid #172907 | pGP-AAV-syn-FLEX-Volton2-ST-WPRE | addgene full sequence | sequence record 353194 | Addgene NGS Result
GTTGGGAAGGGCGATCGGTGCGGGCCTCTTCGCTATTACGCCAGCTGCGCGCTCGCTCGCTCACTGAGGC
CGCCCGGGCAAAGCCCGGGCGTCGGGCGACCTTTGGTCGCCCGGCCTCAGTGAGCGAGCGAGCGCGCAGA
GAGGGAGTGGCCAACTCCATCACTAGGGGTTCCTTGTAGTTAATGATTAACCCGCCATGCTACTTATCTA
CGTAGCCATGCTCTAGGAAGATCTCTGCAGAGGGCCCTGCGTATGAGTGCAAGTGGGTTTTAGGACCAGG
ATGAGGCGGGGTGGGGGTGCCTACCTGACGACCGACCCCGACCCACTGGACAAGCACCCAACCCCCATTC
CCCAAATTGCGCATCCCCTATCAGAGAGGGGGAGGGGAAACAGGATGCGGCGAGGCGCGTGCGCACTGCC
AGCTTCAGCACCGCGGACAGTGCCTTCGCCCCCGCCTGGCGGCGCGCGCCACCGCCGCCTCAGCACTGAA
GGCGCGCTGACGTCACTCGCCGGTCCCCCGCAAACTCCCCTTCCCGGCCACCTTGGTCGCGTCCGCGCCG
CCGCCGGCCCAGCCGGACCGCACCACGCGAGGCGCGAGATAGGGGGGCACGGGCGCGACCATCTGCGCTG
CGGCGCCGGCGACTCAGCGCTGCCTCAGTCTGCGGTGGGCAGCGGAGGAGTCGTGTCGTGCCTGAGAGCG
CAGTCGAATTCAAGCTGCTAGCAAGGATCCCCATAACTTCGTATAAAGTATCCTATACGAAGTTATATCA
AAATAGGAAGACCAATGCTTCACCATCGACCCGAATTGCCAAGCATCACCATCGACCCATAACTTCGTAT
AATGTATGCTATACGAAGTTATACTAGAGCTTTCAGAATCGAGTAGCCTCGGGGAAATCTGTTGCGCAAG
AGATGAAGCTATCAATAGATGACATACTCCTCATGTCAATCACTCCTTCAGTCCTGGCAGGGAGGGGAGC
CACGGGACTTGGCATACTGGACATCTCAAGCTCTTCGGGAGGCTTAGACTGTGGAGCCATTTCCTTTGTG
TTCAGGATAGGCTGACTTTGCACCTCGTTCTCGTAGCAGAACACGTTGATGTCGATCTGGTCCAGGGGGA
TGTACTCGCCCTCGCTGGTGATCCTGCTCTTAGTGGTTGGCTCGCCGGAAATCTCGAGCGTCGACAGCCA
GCGCGCGATCTCGCTGCCGATCAGGTCCGGGTTGTCTTCTTGCAGCAGATTCAGACCCGGGCCGATGTCC
ACAGCCTTGCAGTTAGGCAGGCTTTTGGCCAGGCGAGCGGCTTCGGCCGGTGGGATCAGAACGCCTGGGG
TGCCCCAGAACAGCAGCTTCGGGACAGGGGACTGGTGCAGCCAGTCCATGTATTCTTCGACCAGCGCGAC
GATGTTCGCTGGCTCACCGGCGATTGGCAGCTCGTTTGGGAAGCGCCACAGTGGCTCGCGGTCAACAGGA
TTCAGGAACGGCTCGCGGTAATGGTCCATCTCGACTTCAGTCAGCGGGCGGACGACACCCATCGGCAGCG
TACCCTCGATAAAAACGTTCTGATCGATGATCAGCTTGCGGCCGACGTCGGTGGTGCGGAAGGCCTGGAA
GGTCTCGCGGGCAAATTCTGGCCATTCGTCCCAGGTCGGGATAGGGTGGATGAACTCCATAAATGCAATA
CCTTTGACGCGCTCTGGATTGCGCTTGGCCCAGTGGAAACCCAGAGCGGAGCCCCAGTCGTGAATGACCA
GGACGACCTCTTCCAGACCCAGGGCTTCGATGAAGGCATCCATGAAGCGGACGTGGTCGTCGAAGAAATA
ACCCAGGTCTGGTTTGTCGGATTTGCCCATACCGATCAGGTCTGGAGCAATGCAGCGATGGGTCGGTGCA
ACATGCGGGATGATGTTGCGCCACACGTAGGAGGAGGTCGGGTTACCGTGCAGGAACAGCACAGGGGTGC
CATCGCGCGGACCAACATCGACGTAGTGCATGCGCTCGCCCAGGACTTCCACATAATGGGGGTCGAATGG
AAAGCCGGTACCGATCTTGAAGATAGTCTCATGGGCAATGAGGCACCCCATTCCAAACAGTGGCTTAGCG
AGCACATCCAGGATTCCCATGAGAATGGCCTCATTGTCGACGGACAGCACGCCACTACCAGACCCGAAAG
CCCACACGACAGGATAAAACACCCAGAGGATTGACAGGAAGACGAGCAGACTGACATAGGAGCTATGGTA
CTCGGGGCTTTTCTTCAGATCGTCTTTCCAAGTGGCGTTATACATCCCGTATGTCAGGACTGCCTGCATC
ACACATCCAGCGATAAAGTACACCCATTTGAACTTGTGTTCATCCTCGAAGTCGCCCAGAATACCAAACA
CGATCATGAAAATGTCTGCGCCGATGACCCAAGAAATCATCACTCCGCCCATCTTGGTCATGACGATGAG
ATCGAGCAGGAGCAGTGGTGTGGTCAGCACCCAGTTAATATATCTTGCGTAGACCACCTGCCTTTCACCA
TTCATTGTCAGGTCCTGGTAGTTCACGGCCATTGCATAGTAAGCGGTAGCGGCGATAGTGCAGATGGCAA
TGTTGATATAGTATGCGCTCTTCAGCTCTGAAGGCCGAAAGTGCACAGCCACTCCAAAAGCAATAGCAGC
AGCAGCCATAATAGCAAAGACAATCCACTGTGCAATCATGCCGGTCTCGGTTTCCACGTCAGCCATGGTG
GCGGATCCTAGTATAACTTCGTATAGGATACTTTATACGAAGTTATCATTGGGATTCTTCCTATTTTGAT
CCAAGCATCACCATCGACCCTCTAGTCCAGATCTCACCATCGACCCATAACTTCGTATAGCATACATTAT
ACGAAGTTATGTCCCTCGAAGAGGTTCGAATTCGATATCAAGCTTATCGATAATCAACCTCTGGATTACA
AAATTTGTGAAAGATTGACTGGTATTCTTAACTATGTTGCTCCTTTTACGCTATGTGGATACGCTGCTTT
AATGCCTTTGTATCATGCTATTGCTTCCCGTATGGCTTTCATTTTCTCCTCCTTGTATAAATCCTGGTTG
CTGTCTCTTTATGAGGAGTTGTGGCCCGTTGTCAGGCAACGTGGCGTGGTGTGCACTGTGTTTGCTGACG
CAACCCCCACTGGTTGGGGCATTGCCACCACCTGTCAGCTCCTTTCCGGGACTTTCGCTTTCCCCCTCCC
TATTGCCACGGCGGAACTCATCGCCGCCTGCCTTGCCCGCTGCTGGACAGGGGCTCGGCTGTTGGGCACT
GACAATTCCGTGGTGTTGTCGGGGAAATCATCGTCCTTTCCTTGGCTGCTCGCCTGTGTTGCCACCTGGA
TTCTGCGCGGGACGTCCTTCTGCTACGTCCCTTCGGCCCTCAATCCAGCGGACCTTCCTTCCCGCGGCCT
GCTGCCGGCTCTGCGGCCTCTTCCGCGTCTTCGCCTTCGCCCTCAGACGAGTCGGATCTCCCTTTGGGCC
GCCTCCCCGCATCGATACCGTCGACCCGGGCGGCCGCTTCGAGCAGACATGATAAGATACATTGATGAGT
TTGGACAAACCACAACTAGAATGCAGTGAAAAAAATGCTTTATTTGTGAAATTTGTGATGCTATTGCTTT
ATTTGTAACCATTATAAGCTGCAATAAACAAGTTAACAACAACAATTGCATTCATTTTATGTTTCAGGTT
CAGGGGGAGATGTGGGAGGTTTTTTAAAGCAAGTAAAACCTCTACAAATGTGGTAAAATCGATAAGGATC
TTCCTAGAGCATGGCTACGTAGATAAGTAGCATGGCGGGTTAATCATTAACTACAAGGAACCCCTAGTGA
TGGAGTTGGCCACTCCCTCTCTGCGCGCTCGCTCGCTCACTGAGGCCGGGCGACCAAAGGTCGCCCGACG
CCCGGGCTTTGCCCGGGCGGCCTCAGTGAGCGAGCGAGCGCGCAGCTGCATTAATGAATCGGCCAACGCG
CGGGGAGAGGCGGTTTGCGTATTGGGCGCTCTTCCGCTTCCTCGCTCACTGACTCGCTGCGCTCGGTCGT
TCGGCTGCGGCGAGCGGTATCAGCTCACTCAAAGGCGGTAATACGGTTATCCACAGAATCAGGGGATAAC
GCAGGAAAGAACATGTGAGCAAAAGGCCAGCAAAAGGCCAGGAACCGTAAAAAGGCCGCGTTGCTGGCGT
TTTTCCATAGGCTCCGCCCCCCTGACGAGCATCACAAAAATCGACGCTCAAGTCAGAGGTGGCGAAACCC
GACAGGACTATAAAGATACCAGGCGTTTCCCCCTGGAAGCTCCCTCGTGCGCTCTCCTGTTCCGACCCTG
CCGCTTACCGGATACCTGTCCGCCTTTCTCCCTTCGGGAAGCGTGGCGCTTTCTCATAGCTCACGCTGTA
GGTATCTCAGTTCGGTGTAGGTCGTTCGCTCCAAGCTGGGCTGTGTGCACGAACCCCCCGTTCAGCCCGA
CCGCTGCGCCTTATCCGGTAACTATCGTCTTGAGTCCAACCCGGTAAGACACGACTTATCGCCACTGGCA
GCAGCCACTGGTAACAGGATTAGCAGAGCGAGGTATGTAGGCGGTGCTACAGAGTTCTTGAAGTGGTGGC
CTAACTACGGCTACACTAGAAGAACAGTATTTGGTATCTGCGCTCTGCTGAAGCCAGTTACCTTCGGAAA
AAGAGTTGGTAGCTCTTGATCCGGCAAACAAACCACCGCTGGTAGCGGTGGTTTTTTTGTTTGCAAGCAG
CAGATTACGCGCAGAAAAAAAGGATCTCAAGAAGATCCTTTGATCTTTTCTACGGGGTCTGACGCTCAGT
GGAACGAAAACTCACGTTAAGGGATTTTGGTCATGAGATTATCAAAAAGGATCTTCACCTAGATCCTTTT
AAATTAAAAATGAAGTTTTAAATCAATCTAAAGTATATATGAGTAAACTTGGTCTGACAGTTACCAATGC
TTAATCAGTGAGGCACCTATCTCAGCGATCTGTCTATTTCGTTCATCCATAGTTGCCTGACTCCCCGTCG
TGTAGATAACTACGATACGGGAGGGCTTACCATCTGGCCCCAGTGCTGCAATGATACCGCGAGACCCACG
CTCACCGGCTCCAGATTTATCAGCAATAAACCAGCCAGCCGGAAGGGCCGAGCGCAGAAGTGGTCCTGCA
ACTTTATCCGCCTCCATCCAGTCTATTAATTGTTGCCGGGAAGCTAGAGTAAGTAGTTCGCCAGTTAATA
GTTTGCGCAACGTTGTTGCCATTGCTACAGGCATCGTGGTGTCACGCTCGTCGTTTGGTATGGCTTCATT
CAGCTCCGGTTCCCAACGATCAAGGCGAGTTACATGATCCCCCATGTTGTGCAAAAAAGCGGTTAGCTCC
TTCGGTCCTCCGATCGTTGTCAGAAGTAAGTTGGCCGCAGTGTTATCACTCATGGTTATGGCAGCACTGC
ATAATTCTCTTACTGTCATGCCATCCGTAAGATGCTTTTCTGTGACTGGTGAGTACTCAACCAAGTCATT
CTGAGAATAGTGTATGCGGCGACCGAGTTGCTCTTGCCCGGCGTCAATACGGGATAATACCGCGCCACAT
AGCAGAACTTTAAAAGTGCTCATCATTGGAAAACGTTCTTCGGGGCGAAAACTCTCAAGGATCTTACCGC
TGTTGAGATCCAGTTCGATGTAACCCACTCGTGCACCCAACTGATCTTCAGCATCTTTTACTTTCACCAG
CGTTTCTGGGTGAGCAAAAACAGGAAGGCAAAATGCCGCAAAAAAGGGAATAAGGGCGACACGGAAATGT
TGAATACTCATACTCTTCCTTTTTCAATATTATTGAAGCATTTATCAGGGTTATTGTCTCATGAGCGGAT
ACATATTTGAATGTATTTAGAAAAATAAACAAATAGGGGTTCCGCGCACATTTCCCCGAAAAGTGCCACC
TAAATTGTAAGCGTTAATATTTTGTTAAAATTCGCGTTAAATTTTTGTTAAATCAGCTCATTTTTTAACC
AATAGGCCGAAATCGGCAAAATCCCTTATAAATCAAAAGAATAGACCGAGATAGGGT
[37 nt withheld, positions 6078-6114]
AAAGAACGTGGACTCCAACGTCAAAGG
[49 nt withheld, positions 6142-6190]
T
[91 nt withheld, positions 6192-6282]
G
[124 nt withheld, positions 6284-6407]
CCCATTCGCCATTCAGGCTGCGCAACT
